Addgene plasmid #103818: pPHR-iRFP713
Purpose: Soluble BLInCR mock effector that is recruited to 'localizer' sites upon blue light illumination
Depositing lab: Karsten Rippe. Publication: Real-time observation of light-controlled transcription in living cells. Rademacher A, Erdel F, Trojanowski J, Schumacher S, Rippe K. J Cell Sci. 2017 Dec 15;130(24):4213-4224. doi: 10.1242/jcs.205534. Epub 2017 Nov 9. PubMed 29122982.
Backbone
  Vector backbone: pmCherry-N1
  Backbone manufacturer: Clontech
  Backbone size w/o insert (bp): 3945
  Vector type: Mammalian Expression
  Selectable markers: Neomycin (select with G418)
Growth in bacteria
  Bacterial resistance: Kanamycin, 50 μg/mL
  Growth temperature: 37°C
  Growth strain: DH5alpha
  Copy number: High Copy
Gene/Insert
  Gene/Insert name: PHR-iRFP713 (alt name: PHR domain of CRY2)
  Species: A. thaliana (mustard weed)
  Insert size (bp): 2473
  Entrez Gene: CRY2 (a.k.a. AT1G04400, AT-PHH1, ATCRY2, CRYPTOCHROME 2 APOPROTEIN, F19P19.14, F19P19_14, FHA, PHH1, cryptochrome 2)
  Promoter: CMV
  Cloning method: Restriction Enzyme; 5′ cloning site XhoI (not destroyed); 3′ cloning site NotI (not destroyed)
  Sequencing primers: 5′ CMV-F
Terms and licenses: Academic/Nonprofit Terms; Industry Terms: Not Available to Industry
Depositor comments: Switched iRFP713 (PCR on Addgene #31857) for mCherry in pCRY2PHR-mCherry-N1 (Addgene #26866) using AgeI & NotI (AgeI site destroyed)
How to cite: pPHR-iRFP713 was a gift from Karsten Rippe (Addgene plasmid # 103818 ; http://n2t.net/addgene:103818 ; RRID:Addgene_103818)
