[The description below was written by a language model from this plasmid's Addgene catalogue record and pLannotate feature annotations shown in this document.]
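Description:
pPHR-iRFP713 is a 6,418 bp mammalian expression plasmid built on the Clontech pmCherry-N1 backbone. It is propagated in E. coli from a high-copy pUC-type origin and also carries an f1 origin. A single Tn5 NeoR/KanR gene serves both hosts: the bacterial bla (AmpR) promoter drives it for kanamycin selection in bacteria, while the adjacent SV40 enhancer/early promoter drives it for G418 selection in mammalian cells, with the HSV TK polyadenylation signal terminating the cassette. Short annotated fragments (SV40 large T antigen, ble, bGH poly(A)) appear to be partial matches within backbone sequence rather than functional elements.

The payload is a fusion of the N-terminal photolyase homology region (PHR) of Arabidopsis thaliana cryptochrome 2 to the near-infrared fluorescent protein iRFP713. It is expressed from the CMV immediate early enhancer/promoter and terminated by the SV40 poly(A) signal. According to the depositor, it was made by replacing mCherry in a CRY2PHR-mCherry-N1 plasmid with a PCR-amplified iRFP713. The whole insert lies between retained XhoI and NotI sites, and the AgeI site used for the swap was destroyed. CRY2PHR binds its partner CIB1 on exposure to blue light, and iRFP713 needs biliverdin as a cofactor for fluorescence.

In the BLInCR (blue light-induced chromatin recruitment) system the protein serves as a soluble "mock" effector. It is recruited to sites marked by a separate "localizer" construct on illumination but carries only a fluorescent tag and no functional effector domain, making it a control for studying light-controlled transcription in living cells. The depositor and repository-sequenced records have the same length and feature order, offset by four nucleotides.
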