Features (pLannotate 1.2.2; 15 found; start..end, strand, type, name):
     61..364     +  enhancer       CMV enhancer: human cytomegalovirus immediate early enhancer
    365..568     +  promoter       CMV promoter: human cytomegalovirus (CMV) immediate early promoter
    591..618     +  misc_feature   MCS (fragment): multiple cloning site
    625..2118    +  CDS            CRY2PHR: N-terminal photolyase homology region of Arabidopsis thaliana cryptochrome 2 binds to CIB1 upon exposure to blue light (Kennedy et al., 2010)
   2128..3072    +  CDS            iRFP713: iRFP713 is a basic (constitutively fluorescent) near ir fluorescent protein published in 2011, derived from Rhodopseudomonas palustris. It has low acid sensitivity. It requires the cofactor biliverdin for fluorescence.
   3100..3183    +  CDS            large T antigen (fragment): large T antigen from SV40 (simian virus 40)
   3206..3327    +  polyA_signal   SV40 poly(A) signal: SV40 polyadenylation signal
   3361..3789    -  rep_origin     f1 ori (sequence partly withheld): f1 bacteriophage origin of replication; arrow indicates direction of (+) strand synthesis
   3816..3920    +  promoter       AmpR promoter: bla
   3922..4279    +  promoter       SV40 promoter: SV40 enhancer and early promoter
   4314..5108    +  CDS            NeoR/KanR: aminoglycoside phosphotransferase from Tn5; aph(3')-II (or nptII); confers resistance to neomycin, kanamycin, and G418 (Geneticin®)
   5129..5281    +  CDS            ble (fragment): BLE_KLEPN - Experimental evidence at protein level: Swiss-Prot protein existence level 1. Binding protein with a strong affinity to the bleomycin family of antibiotics. Binds to CL990; an antimitotic-antibiotic compound. From Klebsiella pneumoniae.
   5340..5387    +  polyA_signal   HSV TK poly(A) signal: herpes simplex virus thymidine kinase polyadenylation signal (Cole and Stacy, 1985)
   5478..5494    -  polyA_signal   bGH poly(A) signal (fragment): bovine growth hormone polyadenylation signal
   5716..6304    +  rep_origin     ori: high-copy-number ColE1/pMB1/pBR322/pUC origin of replication
>Addgene plasmid #103818 | pPHR-iRFP713 | depositor full sequence | sequence record 196713 | Full Sequence
TAGTTATTAATAGTAATCAATTACGGGGTCATTAGTTCATAGCCCATATATGGAGTTCCGCGTTACATAA
CTTACGGTAAATGGCCCGCCTGGCTGACCGCCCAACGACCCCCGCCCATTGACGTCAATAATGACGTATG
TTCCCATAGTAACGCCAATAGGGACTTTCCATTGACGTCAATGGGTGGAGTATTTACGGTAAACTGCCCA
CTTGGCAGTACATCAAGTGTATCATATGCCAAGTACGCCCCCTATTGACGTCAATGACGGTAAATGGCCC
GCCTGGCATTATGCCCAGTACATGACCTTATGGGACTTTCCTACTTGGCAGTACATCTACGTATTAGTCA
TCGCTATTACCATGGTGATGCGGTTTTGGCAGTACATCAATGGGCGTGGATAGCGGTTTGACTCACGGGG
ATTTCCAAGTCTCCACCCCATTGACGTCAATGGGAGTTTGTTTTGGCACCAAAATCAACGGGACTTTCCA
AAATGTCGTAACAACTCCGCCCCATTGACGCAAATGGGCGGTAGGCGTGTACGGTGGGAGGTCTATATAA
GCAGAGCTGGTTTAGTGAACCGTCAGATCCGCTAGCGCTACCGGACTCAGATCTCGAGGCCACCATGAAG
ATGGACAAAAAGACTATAGTTTGGTTTAGAAGAGACCTAAGGATTGAGGATAATCCTGCATTAGCAGCAG
CTGCTCACGAAGGATCTGTTTTTCCTGTCTTCATTTGGTGTCCTGAAGAAGAAGGACAGTTTTATCCTGG
AAGAGCTTCAAGATGGTGGATGAAACAATCACTTGCTCACTTATCTCAATCCTTGAAGGCTCTTGGATCT
GACCTCACTTTAATCAAAACCCACAACACGATTTCAGCGATCTTGGATTGTATCCGCGTTACCGGTGCTA
CAAAAGTCGTCTTTAACCACCTCTATGATCCTGTTTCGTTAGTTCGGGACCATACCGTAAAGGAGAAGCT
GGTGGAACGTGGGATCTCTGTGCAAAGCTACAATGGAGATCTATTGTATGAACCGTGGGAGATATACTGC
GAAAAGGGCAAACCTTTTACGAGTTTCAATTCTTACTGGAAGAAATGCTTAGATATGTCGATTGAATCCG
TTATGCTTCCTCCTCCTTGGCGGTTGATGCCAATAACTGCAGCGGCTGAAGCGATTTGGGCGTGTTCGAT
TGAAGAACTAGGGCTGGAGAATGAGGCCGAGAAACCGAGCAATGCGTTGTTAACTAGAGCTTGGTCTCCA
GGATGGAGCAATGCTGATAAGTTACTAAATGAGTTCATCGAGAAGCAGTTGATAGATTATGCAAAGAACA
GCAAGAAAGTTGTTGGGAATTCTACTTCACTACTTTCTCCGTATCTCCATTTCGGGGAAATAAGCGTCAG
ACACGTTTTCCAGTGTGCCCGGATGAAACAAATTATATGGGCAAGAGATAAGAACAGTGAAGGAGAAGAA
AGTGCAGATCTTTTTCTTAGGGGAATCGGTTTAAGAGAGTATTCTCGGTATATATGTTTCAACTTCCCGT
TTACTCACGAGCAATCGTTGTTGAGTCATCTTCGGTTTTTCCCTTGGGATGCTGATGTTGATAAGTTCAA
GGCCTGGAGACAAGGCAGGACCGGTTATCCGTTGGTGGATGCCGGAATGAGAGAGCTTTGGGCTACCGGA
TGGATGCATAACAGAATAAGAGTGATTGTTTCAAGCTTTGCTGTGAAGTTTCTTCTCCTTCCATGGAAAT
GGGGAATGAAGTATTTCTGGGATACACTTTTGGATGCTGATTTGGAATGTGACATCCTTGGCTGGCAGTA
TATCTCTGGGAGTATCCCCGATGGCCACGAGCTTGATCGCTTGGACAATCCCGCGTTACAAGGCGCCAAA
TATGACCCAGAAGGTGAGTACATAAGGCAATGGCTTCCCGAGCTTGCGAGATTGCCAACTGAATGGATCC
ATCATCCATGGGACGCTCCTTTAACCGTACTCAAAGCTTCTGGTGTGGAACTCGGAACAAACTATGCGAA
ACCCATTGTAGACATCGACACAGCTCGTGAGCTACTAGCTAAAGCTATTTCAAGAACCCGTGAAGCACAG
ATCATGATCGGAGCAGCAGCCCGGTTAATGGCTGAAGGATCCGTCGCCAGGCAGCCTGACCTCTTGACCT
GCGACGATGAGCCGATCCATATCCCCGGTGCCATCCAACCGCATGGACTGCTGCTCGCCCTCGCCGCCGA
CATGACGATCGTTGCCGGCAGCGACAACCTTCCCGAACTCACCGGACTGGCGATCGGCGCCCTGATCGGC
CGCTCTGCGGCCGATGTCTTCGACTCGGAGACGCACAACCGTCTGACGATCGCCTTGGCCGAGCCCGGGG
CGGCCGTCGGAGCACCGATCACTGTCGGCTTCACGATGCGAAAGGACGCAGGCTTCATCGGCTCCTGGCA
TCGCCATGATCAGCTCATCTTCCTCGAGCTCGAGCCTCCCCAGCGGGACGTCGCCGAGCCGCAGGCGTTC
TTCCGCCGCACCAACAGCGCCATCCGCCGCCTGCAGGCCGCCGAAACCTTGGAAAGCGCCTGCGCCGCCG
CGGCGCAAGAGGTGCGGAAGATTACCGGCTTCGATCGGGTGATGATCTATCGCTTCGCCTCCGACTTCAG
CGGCGAAGTGATCGCAGAGGATCGGTGCGCCGAGGTCGAGTCAAAACTAGGCCTGCACTATCCTGCCTCA
ACCGTGCCGGCGCAGGCCCGTCGGCTCTATACCATCAACCCGGTACGGATCATTCCCGATATCAATTATC
GGCCGGTGCCGGTCACCCCAGACCTCAATCCGGTCACCGGGCGGCCGATTGATCTTAGCTTCGCCATCCT
GCGCAGCGTCTCGCCCGTCCATCTGGAATTCATGCGCAACATAGGCATGCACGGCACGATGTCGATCTCG
ATTTTGCGCGGCGAGCGACTGTGGGGATTGATCGTTTGCCATCACCGAACGCCGTACTACGTCGATCTCG
ATGGCCGCCAAGCCTGCGAGCTAGTCGCCCAGGTTCTGGCCTGGCAGATCGGCGTGATGGAATGTACAGA
GTGAGCGGCCGCGACTCTAGATCATAATCAGCCATACCACATTTGTAGAGGTTTTACTTGCTTTAAAAAA
CCTCCCACACCTCCCCCTGAACCTGAAACATAAAATGAATGCAATTGTTGTTGTTAACTTGTTTATTGCA
GCTTATAATGGTTACAAATAAAGCAATAGCATCACAAATTTCACAAATAAAGCATTTTTTTCACTGCATT
CTAGTTGTGGTTTGTCCAAACTCATCAATGTATCTTAAGGCGTAAATTGTAAGCGTTAATATTTTGTTAA
AATTCGCGTTAAATTTTTGTTAAATCAGCTCATTTTTTAACCAATAGGCCGAAATCGGCAAAATCCCTTA
TAAATCAAAAGAATAGACCGAGATAGGGT
[37 nt withheld, positions 3460-3496]
AAAGAACGTGGACTCCAACGTCAAAGG
[49 nt withheld, positions 3524-3572]
T
[91 nt withheld, positions 3574-3664]
G
[124 nt withheld, positions 3666-3789]
CAGGTGGCACTTTTCGGGGAAATGTGCGCGGAACCCCTATTTGTTTATTTTTCTAAATACATTCAAATAT
GTATCCGCTCATGAGACAATAACCCTGATAAATGCTTCAATAATATTGAAAAAGGAAGAGTCCTGAGGCG
GAAAGAACCAGCTGTGGAATGTGTGTCAGTTAGGGTGTGGAAAGTCCCCAGGCTCCCCAGCAGGCAGAAG
TATGCAAAGCATGCATCTCAATTAGTCAGCAACCAGGTGTGGAAAGTCCCCAGGCTCCCCAGCAGGCAGA
AGTATGCAAAGCATGCATCTCAATTAGTCAGCAACCATAGTCCCGCCCCTAACTCCGCCCATCCCGCCCC
TAACTCCGCCCAGTTCCGCCCATTCTCCGCCCCATGGCTGACTAATTTTTTTTATTTATGCAGAGGCCGA
GGCCGCCTCGGCCTCTGAGCTATTCCAGAAGTAGTGAGGAGGCTTTTTTGGAGGCCTAGGCTTTTGCAAA
GATCGATCAAGAGACAGGATGAGGATCGTTTCGCATGATTGAACAAGATGGATTGCACGCAGGTTCTCCG
GCCGCTTGGGTGGAGAGGCTATTCGGCTATGACTGGGCACAACAGACAATCGGCTGCTCTGATGCCGCCG
TGTTCCGGCTGTCAGCGCAGGGGCGCCCGGTTCTTTTTGTCAAGACCGACCTGTCCGGTGCCCTGAATGA
ACTGCAAGACGAGGCAGCGCGGCTATCGTGGCTGGCCACGACGGGCGTTCCTTGCGCAGCTGTGCTCGAC
GTTGTCACTGAAGCGGGAAGGGACTGGCTGCTATTGGGCGAAGTGCCGGGGCAGGATCTCCTGTCATCTC
ACCTTGCTCCTGCCGAGAAAGTATCCATCATGGCTGATGCAATGCGGCGGCTGCATACGCTTGATCCGGC
TACCTGCCCATTCGACCACCAAGCGAAACATCGCATCGAGCGAGCACGTACTCGGATGGAAGCCGGTCTT
GTCGATCAGGATGATCTGGACGAAGAGCATCAGGGGCTCGCGCCAGCCGAACTGTTCGCCAGGCTCAAGG
CGAGCATGCCCGACGGCGAGGATCTCGTCGTGACCCATGGCGATGCCTGCTTGCCGAATATCATGGTGGA
AAATGGCCGCTTTTCTGGATTCATCGACTGTGGCCGGCTGGGTGTGGCGGACCGCTATCAGGACATAGCG
TTGGCTACCCGTGATATTGCTGAAGAGCTTGGCGGCGAATGGGCTGACCGCTTCCTCGTGCTTTACGGTA
TCGCCGCTCCCGATTCGCAGCGCATCGCCTTCTATCGCCTTCTTGACGAGTTCTTCTGAGCGGGACTCTG
GGGTTCGAAATGACCGACCAAGCGACGCCCAACCTGCCATCACGAGATTTCGATTCCACCGCCGCCTTCT
ATGAAAGGTTGGGCTTCGGAATCGTTTTCCGGGACGCCGGCTGGATGATCCTCCAGCGCGGGGATCTCAT
GCTGGAGTTCTTCGCCCACCCTAGGGGGAGGCTAACTGAAACACGGAAGGAGACAATACCGGAAGGAACC
CGCGCTATGACGGCAATAAAAAGACAGAATAAAACGCACGGTGTTGGGTCGTTTGTTCATAAACGCGGGG
TTCGGTCCCAGGGCTGGCACTCTGTCGATACCCCACCGAGACCCCATTGGGGCCAATACGCCCGCGTTTC
TTCCTTTTCCCCACCCCACCCCCCAAGTTCGGGTGAAGGCCCAGGGCTCGCAGCCAACGTCGGGGCGGCA
GGCCCTGCCATAGCCTCAGGTTACTCATATATACTTTAGATTGATTTAAAACTTCATTTTTAATTTAAAA
GGATCTAGGTGAAGATCCTTTTTGATAATCTCATGACCAAAATCCCTTAACGTGAGTTTTCGTTCCACTG
AGCGTCAGACCCCGTAGAAAAGATCAAAGGATCTTCTTGAGATCCTTTTTTTCTGCGCGTAATCTGCTGC
TTGCAAACAAAAAAACCACCGCTACCAGCGGTGGTTTGTTTGCCGGATCAAGAGCTACCAACTCTTTTTC
CGAAGGTAACTGGCTTCAGCAGAGCGCAGATACCAAATACTGTCCTTCTAGTGTAGCCGTAGTTAGGCCA
CCACTTCAAGAACTCTGTAGCACCGCCTACATACCTCGCTCTGCTAATCCTGTTACCAGTGGCTGCTGCC
AGTGGCGATAAGTCGTGTCTTACCGGGTTGGACTCAAGACGATAGTTACCGGATAAGGCGCAGCGGTCGG
GCTGAACGGGGGGTTCGTGCACACAGCCCAGCTTGGAGCGAACGACCTACACCGAACTGAGATACCTACA
GCGTGAGCTATGAGAAAGCGCCACGCTTCCCGAAGGGAGAAAGGCGGACAGGTATCCGGTAAGCGGCAGG
GTCGGAACAGGAGAGCGCACGAGGGAGCTTCCAGGGGGAAACGCCTGGTATCTTTATAGTCCTGTCGGGT
TTCGCCACCTCTGACTTGAGCGTCGATTTTTGTGATGCTCGTCAGGGGGGCGGAGCCTATGGAAAAACGC
CAGCAACGCGGCCTTTTTACGGTTCCTGGCCTTTTGCTGGCCTTTTGCTCACATGTTCTTTCCTGCGTTA
TCCCCTGATTCTGTGGATAACCGTATTACCGCCATGCAT
