Features (pLannotate 1.2.2; 15 found; start..end, strand, type, name):
     65..368     +  enhancer       CMV enhancer: human cytomegalovirus immediate early enhancer
    369..572     +  promoter       CMV promoter: human cytomegalovirus (CMV) immediate early promoter
    595..622     +  misc_feature   MCS (fragment): multiple cloning site
    629..2122    +  CDS            CRY2PHR: N-terminal photolyase homology region of Arabidopsis thaliana cryptochrome 2 binds to CIB1 upon exposure to blue light (Kennedy et al., 2010)
   2132..3076    +  CDS            iRFP713: iRFP713 is a basic (constitutively fluorescent) near ir fluorescent protein published in 2011, derived from Rhodopseudomonas palustris. It has low acid sensitivity. It requires the cofactor biliverdin for fluorescence.
   3104..3187    +  CDS            large T antigen (fragment): large T antigen from SV40 (simian virus 40)
   3210..3331    +  polyA_signal   SV40 poly(A) signal: SV40 polyadenylation signal
   3365..3793    -  rep_origin     f1 ori (sequence partly withheld): f1 bacteriophage origin of replication; arrow indicates direction of (+) strand synthesis
   3820..3924    +  promoter       AmpR promoter: bla
   3926..4283    +  promoter       SV40 promoter: SV40 enhancer and early promoter
   4318..5112    +  CDS            NeoR/KanR: aminoglycoside phosphotransferase from Tn5; aph(3')-II (or nptII); confers resistance to neomycin, kanamycin, and G418 (Geneticin®)
   5133..5285    +  CDS            ble (fragment): BLE_KLEPN - Experimental evidence at protein level: Swiss-Prot protein existence level 1. Binding protein with a strong affinity to the bleomycin family of antibiotics. Binds to CL990; an antimitotic-antibiotic compound. From Klebsiella pneumoniae.
   5344..5391    +  polyA_signal   HSV TK poly(A) signal: herpes simplex virus thymidine kinase polyadenylation signal (Cole and Stacy, 1985)
   5482..5498    -  polyA_signal   bGH poly(A) signal (fragment): bovine growth hormone polyadenylation signal
   5720..6308    +  rep_origin     ori: high-copy-number ColE1/pMB1/pBR322/pUC origin of replication
>Addgene plasmid #103818 | pPHR-iRFP713 | addgene full sequence | sequence record 211315 | Addgene NGS Result
GCATTAGTTATTAATAGTAATCAATTACGGGGTCATTAGTTCATAGCCCATATATGGAGTTCCGCGTTAC
ATAACTTACGGTAAATGGCCCGCCTGGCTGACCGCCCAACGACCCCCGCCCATTGACGTCAATAATGACG
TATGTTCCCATAGTAACGCCAATAGGGACTTTCCATTGACGTCAATGGGTGGAGTATTTACGGTAAACTG
CCCACTTGGCAGTACATCAAGTGTATCATATGCCAAGTACGCCCCCTATTGACGTCAATGACGGTAAATG
GCCCGCCTGGCATTATGCCCAGTACATGACCTTATGGGACTTTCCTACTTGGCAGTACATCTACGTATTA
GTCATCGCTATTACCATGGTGATGCGGTTTTGGCAGTACATCAATGGGCGTGGATAGCGGTTTGACTCAC
GGGGATTTCCAAGTCTCCACCCCATTGACGTCAATGGGAGTTTGTTTTGGCACCAAAATCAACGGGACTT
TCCAAAATGTCGTAACAACTCCGCCCCATTGACGCAAATGGGCGGTAGGCGTGTACGGTGGGAGGTCTAT
ATAAGCAGAGCTGGTTTAGTGAACCGTCAGATCCGCTAGCGCTACCGGACTCAGATCTCGAGGCCACCAT
GAAGATGGACAAAAAGACTATAGTTTGGTTTAGAAGAGACCTAAGGATTGAGGATAATCCTGCATTAGCA
GCAGCTGCTCACGAAGGATCTGTTTTTCCTGTCTTCATTTGGTGTCCTGAAGAAGAAGGACAGTTTTATC
CTGGAAGAGCTTCAAGATGGTGGATGAAACAATCACTTGCTCACTTATCTCAATCCTTGAAGGCTCTTGG
ATCTGACCTCACTTTAATCAAAACCCACAACACGATTTCAGCGATCTTGGATTGTATCCGCGTTACCGGT
GCTACAAAAGTCGTCTTTAACCACCTCTATGATCCTGTTTCGTTAGTTCGGGACCATACCGTAAAGGAGA
AGCTGGTGGAACGTGGGATCTCTGTGCAAAGCTACAATGGAGATCTATTGTATGAACCGTGGGAGATATA
CTGCGAAAAGGGCAAACCTTTTACGAGTTTCAATTCTTACTGGAAGAAATGCTTAGATATGTCGATTGAA
TCCGTTATGCTTCCTCCTCCTTGGCGGTTGATGCCAATAACTGCAGCGGCTGAAGCGATTTGGGCGTGTT
CGATTGAAGAACTAGGGCTGGAGAATGAGGCCGAGAAACCGAGCAATGCGTTGTTAACTAGAGCTTGGTC
TCCAGGATGGAGCAATGCTGATAAGTTACTAAATGAGTTCATCGAGAAGCAGTTGATAGATTATGCAAAG
AACAGCAAGAAAGTTGTTGGGAATTCTACTTCACTACTTTCTCCGTATCTCCATTTCGGGGAAATAAGCG
TCAGACACGTTTTCCAGTGTGCCCGGATGAAACAAATTATATGGGCAAGAGATAAGAACAGTGAAGGAGA
AGAAAGTGCAGATCTTTTTCTTAGGGGAATCGGTTTAAGAGAGTATTCTCGGTATATATGTTTCAACTTC
CCGTTTACTCACGAGCAATCGTTGTTGAGTCATCTTCGGTTTTTCCCTTGGGATGCTGATGTTGATAAGT
TCAAGGCCTGGAGACAAGGCAGGACCGGTTATCCGTTGGTGGATGCCGGAATGAGAGAGCTTTGGGCTAC
CGGATGGATGCATAACAGAATAAGAGTGATTGTTTCAAGCTTTGCTGTGAAGTTTCTTCTCCTTCCATGG
AAATGGGGAATGAAGTATTTCTGGGATACACTTTTGGATGCTGATTTGGAATGTGACATCCTTGGCTGGC
AGTATATCTCTGGGAGTATCCCCGATGGCCACGAGCTTGATCGCTTGGACAATCCCGCGTTACAAGGCGC
CAAATATGACCCAGAAGGTGAGTACATAAGGCAATGGCTTCCCGAGCTTGCGAGATTGCCAACTGAATGG
ATCCATCATCCATGGGACGCTCCTTTAACCGTACTCAAAGCTTCTGGTGTGGAACTCGGAACAAACTATG
CGAAACCCATTGTAGACATCGACACAGCTCGTGAGCTACTAGCTAAAGCTATTTCAAGAACCCGTGAAGC
ACAGATCATGATCGGAGCAGCAGCCCGGTTAATGGCTGAAGGATCCGTCGCCAGGCAGCCTGACCTCTTG
ACCTGCGACGATGAGCCGATCCATATCCCCGGTGCCATCCAACCGCATGGACTGCTGCTCGCCCTCGCCG
CCGACATGACGATCGTTGCCGGCAGCGACAACCTTCCCGAACTCACCGGACTGGCGATCGGCGCCCTGAT
CGGCCGCTCTGCGGCCGATGTCTTCGACTCGGAGACGCACAACCGTCTGACGATCGCCTTGGCCGAGCCC
GGGGCGGCCGTCGGAGCACCGATCACTGTCGGCTTCACGATGCGAAAGGACGCAGGCTTCATCGGCTCCT
GGCATCGCCATGATCAGCTCATCTTCCTCGAGCTCGAGCCTCCCCAGCGGGACGTCGCCGAGCCGCAGGC
GTTCTTCCGCCGCACCAACAGCGCCATCCGCCGCCTGCAGGCCGCCGAAACCTTGGAAAGCGCCTGCGCC
GCCGCGGCGCAAGAGGTGCGGAAGATTACCGGCTTCGATCGGGTGATGATCTATCGCTTCGCCTCCGACT
TCAGCGGCGAAGTGATCGCAGAGGATCGGTGCGCCGAGGTCGAGTCAAAACTAGGCCTGCACTATCCTGC
CTCAACCGTGCCGGCGCAGGCCCGTCGGCTCTATACCATCAACCCGGTACGGATCATTCCCGATATCAAT
TATCGGCCGGTGCCGGTCACCCCAGACCTCAATCCGGTCACCGGGCGGCCGATTGATCTTAGCTTCGCCA
TCCTGCGCAGCGTCTCGCCCGTCCATCTGGAATTCATGCGCAACATAGGCATGCACGGCACGATGTCGAT
CTCGATTTTGCGCGGCGAGCGACTGTGGGGATTGATCGTTTGCCATCACCGAACGCCGTACTACGTCGAT
CTCGATGGCCGCCAAGCCTGCGAGCTAGTCGCCCAGGTTCTGGCCTGGCAGATCGGCGTGATGGAATGTA
CAGAGTGAGCGGCCGCGACTCTAGATCATAATCAGCCATACCACATTTGTAGAGGTTTTACTTGCTTTAA
AAAACCTCCCACACCTCCCCCTGAACCTGAAACATAAAATGAATGCAATTGTTGTTGTTAACTTGTTTAT
TGCAGCTTATAATGGTTACAAATAAAGCAATAGCATCACAAATTTCACAAATAAAGCATTTTTTTCACTG
CATTCTAGTTGTGGTTTGTCCAAACTCATCAATGTATCTTAAGGCGTAAATTGTAAGCGTTAATATTTTG
TTAAAATTCGCGTTAAATTTTTGTTAAATCAGCTCATTTTTTAACCAATAGGCCGAAATCGGCAAAATCC
CTTATAAATCAAAAGAATAGACCGAGATAGGGT
[37 nt withheld, positions 3464-3500]
AAAGAACGTGGACTCCAACGTCAAAGG
[49 nt withheld, positions 3528-3576]
T
[91 nt withheld, positions 3578-3668]
G
[124 nt withheld, positions 3670-3793]
CAGGTGGCACTTTTCGGGGAAATGTGCGCGGAACCCCTATTTGTTTATTTTTCTAAATACATTCAAATAT
GTATCCGCTCATGAGACAATAACCCTGATAAATGCTTCAATAATATTGAAAAAGGAAGAGTCCTGAGGCG
GAAAGAACCAGCTGTGGAATGTGTGTCAGTTAGGGTGTGGAAAGTCCCCAGGCTCCCCAGCAGGCAGAAG
TATGCAAAGCATGCATCTCAATTAGTCAGCAACCAGGTGTGGAAAGTCCCCAGGCTCCCCAGCAGGCAGA
AGTATGCAAAGCATGCATCTCAATTAGTCAGCAACCATAGTCCCGCCCCTAACTCCGCCCATCCCGCCCC
TAACTCCGCCCAGTTCCGCCCATTCTCCGCCCCATGGCTGACTAATTTTTTTTATTTATGCAGAGGCCGA
GGCCGCCTCGGCCTCTGAGCTATTCCAGAAGTAGTGAGGAGGCTTTTTTGGAGGCCTAGGCTTTTGCAAA
GATCGATCAAGAGACAGGATGAGGATCGTTTCGCATGATTGAACAAGATGGATTGCACGCAGGTTCTCCG
GCCGCTTGGGTGGAGAGGCTATTCGGCTATGACTGGGCACAACAGACAATCGGCTGCTCTGATGCCGCCG
TGTTCCGGCTGTCAGCGCAGGGGCGCCCGGTTCTTTTTGTCAAGACCGACCTGTCCGGTGCCCTGAATGA
ACTGCAAGACGAGGCAGCGCGGCTATCGTGGCTGGCCACGACGGGCGTTCCTTGCGCAGCTGTGCTCGAC
GTTGTCACTGAAGCGGGAAGGGACTGGCTGCTATTGGGCGAAGTGCCGGGGCAGGATCTCCTGTCATCTC
ACCTTGCTCCTGCCGAGAAAGTATCCATCATGGCTGATGCAATGCGGCGGCTGCATACGCTTGATCCGGC
TACCTGCCCATTCGACCACCAAGCGAAACATCGCATCGAGCGAGCACGTACTCGGATGGAAGCCGGTCTT
GTCGATCAGGATGATCTGGACGAAGAGCATCAGGGGCTCGCGCCAGCCGAACTGTTCGCCAGGCTCAAGG
CGAGCATGCCCGACGGCGAGGATCTCGTCGTGACCCATGGCGATGCCTGCTTGCCGAATATCATGGTGGA
AAATGGCCGCTTTTCTGGATTCATCGACTGTGGCCGGCTGGGTGTGGCGGACCGCTATCAGGACATAGCG
TTGGCTACCCGTGATATTGCTGAAGAGCTTGGCGGCGAATGGGCTGACCGCTTCCTCGTGCTTTACGGTA
TCGCCGCTCCCGATTCGCAGCGCATCGCCTTCTATCGCCTTCTTGACGAGTTCTTCTGAGCGGGACTCTG
GGGTTCGAAATGACCGACCAAGCGACGCCCAACCTGCCATCACGAGATTTCGATTCCACCGCCGCCTTCT
ATGAAAGGTTGGGCTTCGGAATCGTTTTCCGGGACGCCGGCTGGATGATCCTCCAGCGCGGGGATCTCAT
GCTGGAGTTCTTCGCCCACCCTAGGGGGAGGCTAACTGAAACACGGAAGGAGACAATACCGGAAGGAACC
CGCGCTATGACGGCAATAAAAAGACAGAATAAAACGCACGGTGTTGGGTCGTTTGTTCATAAACGCGGGG
TTCGGTCCCAGGGCTGGCACTCTGTCGATACCCCACCGAGACCCCATTGGGGCCAATACGCCCGCGTTTC
TTCCTTTTCCCCACCCCACCCCCCAAGTTCGGGTGAAGGCCCAGGGCTCGCAGCCAACGTCGGGGCGGCA
GGCCCTGCCATAGCCTCAGGTTACTCATATATACTTTAGATTGATTTAAAACTTCATTTTTAATTTAAAA
GGATCTAGGTGAAGATCCTTTTTGATAATCTCATGACCAAAATCCCTTAACGTGAGTTTTCGTTCCACTG
AGCGTCAGACCCCGTAGAAAAGATCAAAGGATCTTCTTGAGATCCTTTTTTTCTGCGCGTAATCTGCTGC
TTGCAAACAAAAAAACCACCGCTACCAGCGGTGGTTTGTTTGCCGGATCAAGAGCTACCAACTCTTTTTC
CGAAGGTAACTGGCTTCAGCAGAGCGCAGATACCAAATACTGTTCTTCTAGTGTAGCCGTAGTTAGGCCA
CCACTTCAAGAACTCTGTAGCACCGCCTACATACCTCGCTCTGCTAATCCTGTTACCAGTGGCTGCTGCC
AGTGGCGATAAGTCGTGTCTTACCGGGTTGGACTCAAGACGATAGTTACCGGATAAGGCGCAGCGGTCGG
GCTGAACGGGGGGTTCGTGCACACAGCCCAGCTTGGAGCGAACGACCTACACCGAACTGAGATACCTACA
GCGTGAGCTATGAGAAAGCGCCACGCTTCCCGAAGGGAGAAAGGCGGACAGGTATCCGGTAAGCGGCAGG
GTCGGAACAGGAGAGCGCACGAGGGAGCTTCCAGGGGGAAACGCCTGGTATCTTTATAGTCCTGTCGGGT
TTCGCCACCTCTGACTTGAGCGTCGATTTTTGTGATGCTCGTCAGGGGGGCGGAGCCTATGGAAAAACGC
CAGCAACGCGGCCTTTTTACGGTTCCTGGCCTTTTGCTGGCCTTTTGCTCACATGTTCTTTCCTGCGTTA
TCCCCTGATTCTGTGGATAACCGTATTACCGCCAT
