>Addgene plasmid #103818 | pPHR-iRFP713 | depositor partial sequence | sequence record 196714 | PHR
ATGAAGATGGACAAAAAGACTATAGTTTGGTTTAGAAGAGACCTAAGGATTGAGGATAATCCTGCATTAG
CAGCAGCTGCTCACGAAGGATCTGTTTTTCCTGTCTTCATTTGGTGTCCTGAAGAAGAAGGACAGTTTTA
TCCTGGAAGAGCTTCAAGATGGTGGATGAAACAATCACTTGCTCACTTATCTCAATCCTTGAAGGCTCTT
GGATCTGACCTCACTTTAATCAAAACCCACAACACGATTTCAGCGATCTTGGATTGTATCCGCGTTACCG
GTGCTACAAAAGTCGTCTTTAACCACCTCTATGATCCTGTTTCGTTAGTTCGGGACCATACCGTAAAGGA
GAAGCTGGTGGAACGTGGGATCTCTGTGCAAAGCTACAATGGAGATCTATTGTATGAACCGTGGGAGATA
TACTGCGAAAAGGGCAAACCTTTTACGAGTTTCAATTCTTACTGGAAGAAATGCTTAGATATGTCGATTG
AATCCGTTATGCTTCCTCCTCCTTGGCGGTTGATGCCAATAACTGCAGCGGCTGAAGCGATTTGGGCGTG
TTCGATTGAAGAACTAGGGCTGGAGAATGAGGCCGAGAAACCGAGCAATGCGTTGTTAACTAGAGCTTGG
TCTCCAGGATGGAGCAATGCTGATAAGTTACTAAATGAGTTCATCGAGAAGCAGTTGATAGATTATGCAA
AGAACAGCAAGAAAGTTGTTGGGAATTCTACTTCACTACTTTCTCCGTATCTCCATTTCGGGGAAATAAG
CGTCAGACACGTTTTCCAGTGTGCCCGGATGAAACAAATTATATGGGCAAGAGATAAGAACAGTGAAGGA
GAAGAAAGTGCAGATCTTTTTCTTAGGGGAATCGGTTTAAGAGAGTATTCTCGGTATATATGTTTCAACT
TCCCGTTTACTCACGAGCAATCGTTGTTGAGTCATCTTCGGTTTTTCCCTTGGGATGCTGATGTTGATAA
GTTCAAGGCCTGGAGACAAGGCAGGACCGGTTATCCGTTGGTGGATGCCGGAATGAGAGAGCTTTGGGCT
ACCGGATGGATGCATAACAGAATAAGAGTGATTGTTTCAAGCTTTGCTGTGAAGTTTCTTCTCCTTCCAT
GGAAATGGGGAATGAAGTATTTCTGGGATACACTTTTGGATGCTGATTTGGAATGTGACATCCTTGGCTG
GCAGTATATCTCTGGGAGTATCCCCGATGGCCACGAGCTTGATCGCTTGGACAATCCCGCGTTACAAGGC
GCCAAATATGACCCAGAAGGTGAGTACATAAGGCAATGGCTTCCCGAGCTTGCGAGATTGCCAACTGAAT
GGATCCATCATCCATGGGACGCTCCTTTAACCGTACTCAAAGCTTCTGGTGTGGAACTCGGAACAAACTA
TGCGAAACCCATTGTAGACATCGACACAGCTCGTGAGCTACTAGCTAAAGCTATTTCAAGAACCCGTGAA
GCACAGATCATGATCGGAGCAGCA
