>Addgene plasmid #103818 | pPHR-iRFP713 | depositor partial sequence | sequence record 196715 | iRFP713
ATGGCTGAAGGATCCGTCGCCAGGCAGCCTGACCTCTTGACCTGCGACGATGAGCCGATCCATATCCCCG
GTGCCATCCAACCGCATGGACTGCTGCTCGCCCTCGCCGCCGACATGACGATCGTTGCCGGCAGCGACAA
CCTTCCCGAACTCACCGGACTGGCGATCGGCGCCCTGATCGGCCGCTCTGCGGCCGATGTCTTCGACTCG
GAGACGCACAACCGTCTGACGATCGCCTTGGCCGAGCCCGGGGCGGCCGTCGGAGCACCGATCACTGTCG
GCTTCACGATGCGAAAGGACGCAGGCTTCATCGGCTCCTGGCATCGCCATGATCAGCTCATCTTCCTCGA
GCTCGAGCCTCCCCAGCGGGACGTCGCCGAGCCGCAGGCGTTCTTCCGCCGCACCAACAGCGCCATCCGC
CGCCTGCAGGCCGCCGAAACCTTGGAAAGCGCCTGCGCCGCCGCGGCGCAAGAGGTGCGGAAGATTACCG
GCTTCGATCGGGTGATGATCTATCGCTTCGCCTCCGACTTCAGCGGCGAAGTGATCGCAGAGGATCGGTG
CGCCGAGGTCGAGTCAAAACTAGGCCTGCACTATCCTGCCTCAACCGTGCCGGCGCAGGCCCGTCGGCTC
TATACCATCAACCCGGTACGGATCATTCCCGATATCAATTATCGGCCGGTGCCGGTCACCCCAGACCTCA
ATCCGGTCACCGGGCGGCCGATTGATCTTAGCTTCGCCATCCTGCGCAGCGTCTCGCCCGTCCATCTGGA
ATTCATGCGCAACATAGGCATGCACGGCACGATGTCGATCTCGATTTTGCGCGGCGAGCGACTGTGGGGA
TTGATCGTTTGCCATCACCGAACGCCGTACTACGTCGATCTCGATGGCCGCCAAGCCTGCGAGCTAGTCG
CCCAGGTTCTGGCCTGGCAGATCGGCGTGATGGAA
